Addgene plasmid #114101: pAAV-hSyn-LMO4 (GLucM23-VChR1-EYFP)
Purpose: fusion protein of Gaussia luciferase variant M23, Volvox channelrhodopsin-1, and enhanced yellow fluorescent protein for bioluminescent optogenetics
Depositing lab: Ute Hochgeschwender. Depositing organization: Central Michigan University. Publication: Novel luciferase-opsin combinations for improved luminopsins. Park SY, Song SH, Palmateer B, Pal A, Petersen ED, Shall GP, Welchko RM, Ibata K, Miyawaki A, Augustine GJ, Hochgeschwender U. J Neurosci Res. 2017 Sep 1. doi: 10.1002/jnr.24152. PubMed 28862809.
Backbone
  Vector backbone: pAAV
  Backbone size w/o insert (bp): 4593
  Total vector size (bp): 6901
  Vector type: Mammalian Expression, AAV
Growth in bacteria
  Bacterial resistance: Ampicillin, 100 μg/mL
  Growth temperature: 37°C
  Growth strain: NEB Stable
  Copy number: Low Copy
Gene/Insert 1
  Gene/Insert name: Gaussia luciferase, M23; Volvox Channelrhodopsin 1; EYFP (alt names: GLucM23-VChR1-EYFP; LMO4)
  Species: Synthetic
  Promoter: hSyn
  Cloning method: Restriction Enzyme; 5′ cloning site SacI (not destroyed); 3′ cloning site AgeI (not destroyed)
  Sequencing primers: 5′ ACTGAAGGCGCGCTGACGTCACT; 3′ CATAGCGTAAAAGGAGCAACA
Gene/Insert 2
  Gene/Insert name: Volvox Channelrhodopsin 1 (alt name: VChR1)
Gene/Insert 3
  Gene/Insert name: Enhanced Yellow Fluorescent Protein (alt name: EYFP)
Terms and licenses: Academic/Nonprofit Terms; Industry Terms: Not Available to Industry
How to cite: pAAV-hSyn-LMO4 (GLucM23-VChR1-EYFP) was a gift from Ute Hochgeschwender (Addgene plasmid # 114101 ; http://n2t.net/addgene:114101 ; RRID:Addgene_114101)
