[The description below was written by a language model from this plasmid's Addgene catalogue record, the feature table of its GenBank file and pLannotate feature annotations shown in this document.]
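Description:
pAAV-hSyn-LMO4 (GLucM23-VChR1-EYFP) is a 6.9 kb AAV transfer plasmid for neuronal expression of a luminopsin, a luciferase–opsin fusion used in bioluminescent optogenetics. The expression cassette sits between two AAV2 inverted terminal repeats, which allow it to be packaged into recombinant AAV particles when replication and capsid functions are supplied separately. The plasmid can also be used directly for mammalian transfection. In bacteria it is maintained through a ColE1/pUC-type origin and selected with ampicillin via the bla gene, and an f1 phage origin is also present. The catalogue lists it as low copy and grown in a recombination-deficient strain, a common precaution for ITR-containing plasmids. The sequencing-derived annotation detects only fragments of the left ITR and is a few bases shorter than the depositor's map, so that repeat may not be fully resolved or intact in that record.

The human synapsin I promoter restricts expression to neurons. Downstream of it, a Kozak sequence leads into a single open reading frame. This encodes human codon-optimised Gaussia luciferase variant M23 with its signal sequence, a 15-residue linker, Volvox channelrhodopsin-1 and EYFP. V5 and 6xHis tags are annotated downstream of EYFP, although the record does not state whether they are translated as part of the fusion. A WPRE enhances transcript stability and expression, and the human growth hormone polyadenylation signal terminates the message.

In the fusion, light emitted by the luciferase on supplying its substrate activates the tethered channelrhodopsin, so neurons can be excited chemically as well as by external illumination. EYFP marks the expressing cells.
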