LOCUS       Exported 6901 bp ds-DNA circular SYN 14-JUL-2018
DEFINITION  .
ACCESSION   .
VERSION     .
KEYWORDS    pAAV-hSyn-LMO4
SOURCE      synthetic DNA construct
  ORGANISM  synthetic DNA construct
REFERENCE   1 (bases 1 to 6901)
  AUTHORS   Hochgeschwender
  TITLE     Direct Submission
  JOURNAL   Exported Jul 21, 2018 from SnapGene 4.1.1 http://www.snapgene.com
FEATURES             Location/Qualifiers
     source          1..6901
                     /organism="synthetic DNA construct"
                     /mol_type="other DNA"
     repeat_region   5..145
                     /label=AAV2 ITR
                     /note="inverted terminal repeat of adeno-associated virus
                     serotype 2"
                     /note="color: #ffe4c4"
     promoter        190..637
                     /label=hSyn promoter
                     /note="human synapsin I promoter; confers neuron-specific
                     expression (Kugler et al., 2003)"
                     /note="color: #ffffff; direction: RIGHT"
     regulatory      678..687
                     /regulatory_class="other"
                     /note="vertebrate consensus sequence for strong initiation
                     of translation (Kozak, 1987)"
                     /note="color: #a6acb3"
     CDS             684..1238
                     /codon_start=1
                     /product="enhanced variant of secreted Gaussia luciferase"
                     /label=Gaussia luciferase
                     /note="human codon-optimized"
                     /note="This feature has 2 segments: 1: 684 .. 734 / #ff0000
                     / signal sequence 2: 735 .. 1238 / #00ccff / GLucM23"
                     /translation="MGVKVLFALICIAVAEAKPTENNEDFNIVAVASNFATTDLDADRG
                     KLPGEKLPLEVLKELEANARKAGCTRGCLICLSHIKCTPKMKKFIPGRCHTYEGDKESA
                     QGGIGEAIDDIPEIPGFKDLEPIEQFIAQVDLCVDCTTGCLKGLANVQCSDLLKKWLPQ
                     RCATFASKIQGQVDKIKGAGDD"
     CDS             1239..1283
                     /codon_start=1
                     /label=15 aa Linker
                     /note="color: #993300"
                     /translation="GDPLVQCGGIAGSAT"
     CDS             1284..2183
                     /codon_start=1
                     /label=VChR1
                     /note="color: #993366"
                     /translation="MDYPVARSLIVRYPTDLGNGTVCMPRGQCYCEGWLRSRGTSIEKT
                     IAITLQWVVFALSVACLGWYAYQAWRATCGWEEVYVALIEMMKSIIEAFHEFDSPATLW
                     LSSGNGVVWMRYGEWLLTCPVLLIHLSNLTGLKDDYSKRTMGLLVSDVGCIVWGATSAM
                     CTGWTKILFFLISLSYGMYTYFHAAKVYIEAFHTVPKGICRELVRVMAWTFFVAWGMFP
                     VLFLLGTEGFGHISPYGSAIGHSILDLIAKNMWGVLGNYLRVKIHEHILLYGDIRKKQK
                     ITIAGQEMEVETLVAEEED"
     CDS             2193..2909
                     /codon_start=1
                     /product="enhanced YFP"
                     /label=EYFP
                     /note="mammalian codon-optimized"
                     /note="This feature has 2 segments: 1: 2193 .. 2195 /
                     #e1ff2f / 1a 2: 2196 .. 2909 / #e1ff2f"
                     /translation="VSKGEELFTGVVPILVELDGDVNGHKFSVSGEGEGDATYGKLTLK
                     FICTTGKLPVPWPTLVTTFGYGLQCFARYPDHMKQHDFFKSAMPEGYVQERTIFFKDDG
                     NYKTRAEVKFEGDTLVNRIELKGIDFKEDGNILGHKLEYNYNSHNVYIMADKQKNGIKV
                     NFKIRHNIEDGSVQLADHYQQNTPIGDGPVLLPDNHYLSYQSALSKDPNEKRDHMVLLE
                     FVTAAGITLGMDELYK"
     CDS             2933..2974
                     /codon_start=1
                     /product="epitope tag from simian virus 5"
                     /label=V5 tag
                     /note="color: #cc99b2"
                     /translation="GKPIPNPLLGLDST"
     CDS             2984..3001
                     /codon_start=1
                     /product="6xHis affinity tag"
                     /label=6xHis
                     /note="color: #cc99b2"
                     /translation="HHHHHH"
     misc_feature    3032..3620
                     /label=WPRE
                     /note="woodchuck hepatitis virus posttranscriptional
                     regulatory element"
                     /note="color: #ffffff"
     polyA_signal    3652..4128
                     /label=hGH poly(A) signal
                     /note="human growth hormone polyadenylation signal"
                     /note="color: #a6acb3"
     repeat_region   4168..4308
                     /label=AAV2 ITR
                     /note="inverted terminal repeat of adeno-associated virus
                     serotype 2"
                     /note="color: #ffe4c4"
     rep_origin      4383..4838
                     /direction=RIGHT
                     /label=f1 ori
                     /note="f1 bacteriophage origin of replication; arrow
                     indicates direction of (+) strand synthesis"
                     /note="color: #ffff00"
     promoter        5120..5224
                     /gene="bla"
                     /label=AmpR promoter
                     /note="color: #ffffff; direction: RIGHT"
     CDS             5225..6085
                     /codon_start=1
                     /gene="bla"
                     /product="beta-lactamase"
                     /label=AmpR
                     /note="confers resistance to ampicillin, carbenicillin, and
                     related antibiotics"
                     /note="This feature has 2 segments: 1: 5225 .. 5293 /
                     #ccffcc / signal sequence 2: 5294 .. 6085 / #ccffcc
                     Cleavage site after base 5293"
                     /translation="MSIQHFRVALIPFFAAFCLPVFAHPETLVKVKDAEDQLGARVGYI
                     ELDLNSGKILESFRPEERFPMMSTFKVLLCGAVLSRIDAGQEQLGRRIHYSQNDLVEYS
                     PVTEKHLTDGMTVRELCSAAITMSDNTAANLLLTTIGGPKELTAFLHNMGDHVTRLDRW
                     EPELNEAIPNDERDTTMPVAMATTLRKLLTGELLTLASRQQLIDWMEADKVAGPLLRSA
                     LPAGWFIADKSGAGERGSRGIIAALGPDGKPSRIVVIYTTGSQATMDERNRQIAEIGAS
                     LIKHW"
     rep_origin      6256..6844
                     /direction=RIGHT
                     /label=ori
                     /note="high-copy-number ColE1/pMB1/pBR322/pUC origin of
                     replication"
                     /note="color: #ffff00"
ORIGIN
        1 atgtcctgca ggcagctgcg cgctcgctcg ctcactgagg ccgcccgggc aaagcccggg
       61 cgtcgggcga cctttggtcg cccggcctca gtgagcgagc gagcgcgcag agagggagtg
      121 gccaactcca tcactagggg ttcctgcggc cgcacgcgtg tgtctagact gcagagggcc
      181 ctgcgtatga gtgcaagtgg gttttaggac caggatgagg cggggtgggg gtgcctacct
      241 gacgaccgac cccgacccac tggacaagca cccaaccccc attccccaaa ttgcgcatcc
      301 cctatcagag agggggaggg gaaacaggat gcggcgaggc gcgtgcgcac tgccagcttc
      361 agcaccgcgg acagtgcctt cgcccccgcc tggcggcgcg cgccaccgcc gcctcagcac
      421 tgaaggcgcg ctgacgtcac tcgccggtcc cccgcaaact ccccttcccg gccaccttgg
      481 tcgcgtccgc gccgccgccg gcccagccgg accgcaccac gcgaggcgcg agataggggg
      541 gcacgggcgc gaccatctgc gctgcggcgc cggcgactca gcgctgcctc agtctgcggt
      601 gggcagcgga ggagtcgtgt cgtgcctgag agcgcagtcg agaaggtacc ggatcctcta
      661 gagtcgagct caagcttgcc accatgggag tcaaagttct gtttgccctg atctgcatcg
      721 ctgtggccga ggccaagccc accgagaaca acgaagactt caacatcgtg gccgtggcca
      781 gcaacttcgc gaccacggat ctcgatgctg accgcgggaa gttgcccggc gagaagctgc
      841 cgctggaggt gctcaaagag ttggaagcca atgcccggaa agctggctgc accaggggct
      901 gtctgatctg cctgtcccac atcaagtgca cgcccaagat gaagaagttc atcccaggac
      961 gctgccacac ctacgaaggc gacaaagagt ccgcacaggg cggcataggc gaggcgatcg
     1021 acgacattcc tgagattcct gggttcaagg acttggagcc catagagcag ttcatcgcac
     1081 aggtcgatct gtgtgtggac tgcacaactg gctgcctcaa agggcttgcc aacgtgcagt
     1141 gttctgacct gctcaagaag tggctgccgc aacgctgcgc gacctttgcc agcaagatcc
     1201 agggccaggt ggacaagatc aagggggccg gtgatgacgg cgacccacta gtccagtgtg
     1261 gtggaattgc cggatccgcc accatggatt accctgttgc tagaagcctc atagttcgct
     1321 acccaaccga cctcggaaac ggcaccgtct gcatgccaag aggacagtgt tactgtgaag
     1381 gttggcttcg gagtcgcggc acttccattg aaaagacaat agcaattact cttcagtggg
     1441 tagtctttgc tttgtcagtg gcttgcctgg ggtggtatgc gtatcaagcg tggcgagcta
     1501 cctgcggatg ggaggaggtt tacgtagcct tgatagaaat gatgaaaagc atcatcgagg
     1561 ccttccacga gttcgacagc cctgcaacac tgtggctgtc ttcagggaac ggcgtagttt
     1621 ggatgcggta tggcgaatgg ctcctcacct gcccggtcct tctgatccat ctgagcaacc
     1681 tcacaggcct gaaggacgat tatagcaaaa ggactatggg cctgttggtt tctgatgtgg
     1741 gatgcatcgt gtggggcgca accagcgcca tgtgtacggg gtggacgaag atcctgttct
     1801 tcctcatctc attgagctat ggtatgtata cctattttca tgctgctaaa gtttatatcg
     1861 aagcattcca cacagttcca aaagggattt gtcgagaact ggtccgagtg atggcctgga
     1921 cattctttgt ggcttgggga atgtttccag tcctgtttct gctgggcacg gaaggattcg
     1981 gtcatatcag cccttatgga tctgccattg ggcactccat cctcgacctg attgcaaaga
     2041 acatgtgggg tgtgctgggg aattacctgc gcgtcaaaat ccacgagcac atcctgttgt
     2101 atggcgacat cagaaagaag cagaaaatta cgatcgccgg ccaagagatg gaggttgaga
     2161 cactggtggc tgaagaggag gacgcggccg ccgtgagcaa gggcgaggag ctgttcaccg
     2221 gggtggtgcc catcctggtc gagctggacg gcgacgtaaa cggccacaag ttcagcgtgt
     2281 ccggcgaggg cgagggcgat gccacctacg gcaagctgac cctgaagttc atctgcacca
     2341 ccggcaagct gcccgtgccc tggcccaccc tcgtgaccac cttcggctac ggcctgcagt
     2401 gcttcgcccg ctaccccgac cacatgaagc agcacgactt cttcaagtcc gccatgcccg
     2461 aaggctacgt ccaggagcgc accatcttct tcaaggacga cggcaactac aagacccgcg
     2521 ccgaggtgaa gttcgagggc gacaccctgg tgaaccgcat cgagctgaag ggcatcgact
     2581 tcaaggagga cggcaacatc ctggggcaca agctggagta caactacaac agccacaacg
     2641 tctatatcat ggccgacaag cagaagaacg gcatcaaggt gaacttcaag atccgccaca
     2701 acatcgagga cggcagcgtg cagctcgccg accactacca gcagaacacc cccatcggcg
     2761 acggccccgt gctgctgccc gacaaccact acctgagcta ccagtccgcc ctgagcaaag
     2821 accccaacga gaagcgcgat cacatggtcc tgctggagtt cgtgaccgcc gccgggatca
     2881 ctctcggcat ggacgagctg tacaagtaac tctagagggc ccgcggttcg aaggtaagcc
     2941 tatccctaac cctctcctcg gtctcgattc tacgcgtacc ggtcatcatc accatcacca
     3001 ttgagtttaa ttcgatatca agcttatcga taatcaacct ctggattaca aaatttgtga
     3061 aagattgact ggtattctta actatgttgc tccttttacg ctatgtggat acgctgcttt
     3121 aatgcctttg tatcatgcta ttgcttcccg tatggctttc attttctcct ccttgtataa
     3181 atcctggttg ctgtctcttt atgaggagtt gtggcccgtt gtcaggcaac gtggcgtggt
     3241 gtgcactgtg tttgctgacg caacccccac tggttggggc attgccacca cctgtcagct
     3301 cctttccggg actttcgctt tccccctccc tattgccacg gcggaactca tcgccgcctg
     3361 ccttgcccgc tgctggacag gggctcggct gttgggcact gacaattccg tggtgttgtc
     3421 ggggaaatca tcgtcctttc cttggctgct cgcctgtgtt gccacctgga ttctgcgcgg
     3481 gacgtccttc tgctacgtcc cttcggccct caatccagcg gaccttcctt cccgcggcct
     3541 gctgccggct ctgcggcctc ttccgcgtct tcgccttcgc cctcagacga gtcggatctc
     3601 cctttgggcc gcctccccgc atcgataccg agcgctgctc gagagatcta cgggtggcat
     3661 ccctgtgacc cctccccagt gcctctcctg gccctggaag ttgccactcc agtgcccacc
     3721 agccttgtcc taataaaatt aagttgcatc attttgtctg actaggtgtc cttctataat
     3781 attatggggt ggaggggggt ggtatggagc aaggggcaag ttgggaagac aacctgtagg
     3841 gcctgcgggg tctattggga accaagctgg agtgcagtgg cacaatcttg gctcactgca
     3901 atctccgcct cctgggttca agcgattctc ctgcctcagc ctcccgagtt gttgggattc
     3961 caggcatgca tgaccaggct cagctaattt ttgttttttt ggtagagacg gggtttcacc
     4021 atattggcca ggctggtctc caactcctaa tctcaggtga tctacccacc ttggcctccc
     4081 aaattgctgg gattacaggc gtgaaccact gctcccttcc ctgtccttct gattttgtag
     4141 gtaaccacgt gcggaccgag cggccgcagg aacccctagt gatggagttg gccactccct
     4201 ctctgcgcgc tcgctcgctc actgaggccg ggcgaccaaa ggtcgcccga cgcccgggct
     4261 ttgcccgggc ggcctcagtg agcgagcgag cgcgcagctg cctgcagggg cgcctgatgc
     4321 ggtattttct ccttacgcat ctgtgcggta tttcacaccg catannnnnn nnnnnnnnnn
     4381 nnnnnnnnnn nnnnnnnnnn nnnnnnnnnn nnnnnnnnnn nnnnnnnnnn nnnnnnnnnn
     4441 nnnnnnnnnn nnnnnnnnnn nnnnnnnnnn nnnnnnnnnn nnnnnnnnnn nnnnnnnnnn
     4501 nnnnnncnnn nnnnnnnnnn nnnnnnnnnn nnnnnnnnnn nnnnnnnnnn nnnnnnnnnn
     4561 nnnnnnnnnn nnnnnnnnnn nnnnnnnnnn nnnnnnnnnn nnnnnnnnnn nnnnnnnnnn
     4621 nnnnnnnnnn nnnnnnnnnn nnnnnnnncc tttgacgttg gagtccacgt tctttaatag
     4681 tggactcttg ttccaaactg gaacaacact caaccctatc tcgggctatt cttttgattt
     4741 ataagggatt ttgccgattt cggcctattg gttaaaaaat gagctgattt aacaaaaatt
     4801 taacgcgaat tttaacaaaa tattaacgtt tacaatttta tggtgcactc tcagtacaat
     4861 ctgctctgat gccgcatagt taagccagcc ccgacacccg ccaacacccg ctgacgcgcc
     4921 ctgacgggct tgtctgctcc cggcatccgc ttacagacaa gctgtgaccg tctccgggag
     4981 ctgcatgtgt cagaggtttt caccgtcatc accgaaacgc gcgagacgaa agggcctcgt
     5041 gatacgccta tttttatagg ttaatgtcat gataataatg gtttcttaga cgtcaggtgg
     5101 cacttttcgg ggaaatgtgc gcggaacccc tatttgttta tttttctaaa tacattcaaa
     5161 tatgtatccg ctcatgagac aataaccctg ataaatgctt caataatatt gaaaaaggaa
     5221 gagtatgagt attcaacatt tccgtgtcgc ccttattccc ttttttgcgg cattttgcct
     5281 tcctgttttt gctcacccag aaacgctggt gaaagtaaaa gatgctgaag atcagttggg
     5341 tgcacgagtg ggttacatcg aactggatct caacagcggt aagatccttg agagttttcg
     5401 ccccgaagaa cgttttccaa tgatgagcac ttttaaagtt ctgctatgtg gcgcggtatt
     5461 atcccgtatt gacgccgggc aagagcaact cggtcgccgc atacactatt ctcagaatga
     5521 cttggttgag tactcaccag tcacagaaaa gcatcttacg gatggcatga cagtaagaga
     5581 attatgcagt gctgccataa ccatgagtga taacactgcg gccaacttac ttctgacaac
     5641 gatcggagga ccgaaggagc taaccgcttt tttgcacaac atgggggatc atgtaactcg
     5701 ccttgatcgt tgggaaccgg agctgaatga agccatacca aacgacgagc gtgacaccac
     5761 gatgcctgta gcaatggcaa caacgttgcg caaactatta actggcgaac tacttactct
     5821 agcttcccgg caacaattaa tagactggat ggaggcggat aaagttgcag gaccacttct
     5881 gcgctcggcc cttccggctg gctggtttat tgctgataaa tctggagccg gtgagcgtgg
     5941 gtctcgcggt atcattgcag cactggggcc agatggtaag ccctcccgta tcgtagttat
     6001 ctacacgacg gggagtcagg caactatgga tgaacgaaat agacagatcg ctgagatagg
     6061 tgcctcactg attaagcatt ggtaactgtc agaccaagtt tactcatata tactttagat
     6121 tgatttaaaa cttcattttt aatttaaaag gatctaggtg aagatccttt ttgataatct
     6181 catgaccaaa atcccttaac gtgagttttc gttccactga gcgtcagacc ccgtagaaaa
     6241 gatcaaagga tcttcttgag atcctttttt tctgcgcgta atctgctgct tgcaaacaaa
     6301 aaaaccaccg ctaccagcgg tggtttgttt gccggatcaa gagctaccaa ctctttttcc
     6361 gaaggtaact ggcttcagca gagcgcagat accaaatact gtccttctag tgtagccgta
     6421 gttaggccac cacttcaaga actctgtagc accgcctaca tacctcgctc tgctaatcct
     6481 gttaccagtg gctgctgcca gtggcgataa gtcgtgtctt accgggttgg actcaagacg
     6541 atagttaccg gataaggcgc agcggtcggg ctgaacgggg ggttcgtgca cacagcccag
     6601 cttggagcga acgacctaca ccgaactgag atacctacag cgtgagctat gagaaagcgc
     6661 cacgcttccc gaagggagaa aggcggacag gtatccggta agcggcaggg tcggaacagg
     6721 agagcgcacg agggagcttc cagggggaaa cgcctggtat ctttatagtc ctgtcgggtt
     6781 tcgccacctc tgacttgagc gtcgattttt gtgatgctcg tcaggggggc ggagcctatg
     6841 gaaaaacgcc agcaacgcgg cctttttacg gttcctggcc ttttgctggc cttttgctca
     6901 c
//
