Features (pLannotate 1.2.2; 18 found; start..end, strand, type, name):
     16..43      +  repeat_region  AAV2 ITR (fragment): inverted terminal repeat of adeno-associated virus serotype 2 inverted
     72..99      +  repeat_region  AAV2 ITR (fragment): inverted terminal repeat of adeno-associated virus serotype 2 inverted
    179..626     +  promoter       hSyn promoter: human synapsin I promoter; confers neuron-specific expression (Kügler et al., 2003)
    640..656     +  misc_feature   MCS (fragment): pUC18/19 multiple cloning site
    673..1227    +  CDS            hGLuc: secreted Gaussia luciferase human codon-optimized
   2182..2898    +  CDS            EYFP: enhanced YFP mammalian codon-optimized
   2928..2969    +  CDS            V5 tag: epitope tag from simian virus 5
   3004..3027    +  misc_feature   MCS (fragment): pBluescript multiple cloning site
   3027..3615    +  misc_feature   WPRE: woodchuck hepatitis virus posttranscriptional regulatory element
   3647..4123    +  polyA_signal   hGH poly(A) signal: human growth hormone polyadenylation signal
   4163..4303    +  repeat_region  AAV2 ITR: inverted terminal repeat of adeno-associated virus serotype 2 inverted
   4308..4359    -  misc_feature   bom (fragment): basis of mobility region from pBR322
   4378..4833    +  rep_origin     f1 ori (sequence partly withheld): f1 bacteriophage origin of replication; arrow indicates direction of (+) strand synthesis
   4834..4883    -  misc_feature   bom (fragment): basis of mobility region from pBR322
   4985..5020    -  CDS            rop (fragment): Rop protein, which maintains plasmids at low copy number; rop
   5115..5219    +  promoter       AmpR promoter: bla
   5220..6080    +  CDS            AmpR: β-lactamase; bla; confers resistance to ampicillin, carbenicillin, and related antibiotics
   6251..6839    +  rep_origin     ori: high-copy-number ColE1/pMB1/pBR322/pUC origin of replication
>Addgene plasmid #114101 | pAAV-hSyn-LMO4 (GLucM23-VChR1-EYFP) | addgene full sequence | sequence record 252522 | Addgene NGS Result
ATGTCCTGCAGGCAGCTGCGCGCTCGCTCGCTCACTGAGGCCGCCCGGGCGTCGGGCGACCTTTGGTCGC
CCGGCCTCAGTGAGCGAGCGAGCGCGCAGAGAGGGAGTGGCCAACTCCATCACTAGGGGTTCCTGCGGCC
GCACGCGTGTGTCTAGACTGCAGAGGGCCCTGCGTATGAGTGCAAGTGGGTTTTAGGACCAGGATGAGGC
GGGGTGGGGGTGCCTACCTGACGACCGACCCCGACCCACTGGACAAGCACCCAACCCCCATTCCCCAAAT
TGCGCATCCCCTATCAGAGAGGGGGAGGGGAAACAGGATGCGGCGAGGCGCGTGCGCACTGCCAGCTTCA
GCACCGCGGACAGTGCCTTCGCCCCCGCCTGGCGGCGCGCGCCACCGCCGCCTCAGCACTGAAGGCGCGC
TGACGTCACTCGCCGGTCCCCCGCAAACTCCCCTTCCCGGCCACCTTGGTCGCGTCCGCGCCGCCGCCGG
CCCAGCCGGACCGCACCACGCGAGGCGCGAGATAGGGGGGCACGGGCGCGACCATCTGCGCTGCGGCGCC
GGCGACTCAGCGCTGCCTCAGTCTGCGGTGGGCAGCGGAGGAGTCGTGTCGTGCCTGAGAGCGCAGTCGA
GAAGGTACCGGATCCTCTAGAGTCGAGCTCAAGCTTGCCACCATGGGAGTCAAAGTTCTGTTTGCCCTGA
TCTGCATCGCTGTGGCCGAGGCCAAGCCCACCGAGAACAACGAAGACTTCAACATCGTGGCCGTGGCCAG
CAACTTCGCGACCACGGATCTCGATGCTGACCGCGGGAAGTTGCCCGGCGAGAAGCTGCCGCTGGAGGTG
CTCAAAGAGTTGGAAGCCAATGCCCGGAAAGCTGGCTGCACCAGGGGCTGTCTGATCTGCCTGTCCCACA
TCAAGTGCACGCCCAAGATGAAGAAGTTCATCCCAGGACGCTGCCACACCTACGAAGGCGACAAAGAGTC
CGCACAGGGCGGCATAGGCGAGGCGATCGACGACATTCCTGAGATTCCTGGGTTCAAGGACTTGGAGCCC
ATAGAGCAGTTCATCGCACAGGTCGATCTGTGTGTGGACTGCACAACTGGCTGCCTCAAAGGGCTTGCCA
ACGTGCAGTGTTCTGACCTGCTCAAGAAGTGGCTGCCGCAACGCTGCGCGACCTTTGCCAGCAAGATCCA
GGGCCAGGTGGACAAGATCAAGGGGGCCGGTGATGACGGCGACCCACTAGTCCAGTGTGGTGGAATTGCC
GGATCCGCCACCATGGATTACCCTGTTGCTAGAAGCCTCATAGTTCGCTACCCAACCGACCTCGGAAACG
GCACCGTCTGCATGCCAAGAGGACAGTGTTACTGTGAAGGTTGGCTTCGGAGTCGCGGCACTTCCATTGA
AAAGACAATAGCAATTACTCTTCAGTGGGTAGTCTTTGCTTTGTCAGTGGCTTGCCTGGGGTGGTATGCG
TATCAAGCGTGGCGAGCTACCTGCGGATGGGAGGAGGTTTACGTAGCCTTGATAGAAATGATGAAAAGCA
TCATCGAGGCCTTCCACGAGTTCGACAGCCCTGCAACACTGTGGCTGTCTTCAGGGAACGGCGTAGTTTG
GATGCGGTATGGCGAATGGCTCCTCACCTGCCCGGTCCTTCTGATCCATCTGAGCAACCTCACAGGCCTG
AAGGACGATTATAGCAAAAGGACTATGGGCCTGTTGGTTTCTGATGTGGGATGCATCGTGTGGGGCGCAA
CCAGCGCCATGTGTACGGGGTGGACGAAGATCCTGTTCTTCCTCATCTCATTGAGCTATGGTATGTATAC
CTATTTTCATGCTGCTAAAGTTTATATCGAAGCATTCCACACAGTTCCAAAAGGGATTTGTCGAGAACTG
GTCCGAGTGATGGCCTGGACATTCTTTGTGGCTTGGGGAATGTTTCCAGTCCTGTTTCTGCTGGGCACGG
AAGGATTCGGTCATATCAGCCCTTATGGATCTGCCATTGGGCACTCCATCCTCGACCTGATTGCAAAGAA
CATGTGGGGTGTGCTGGGGAATTACCTGCGCGTCAAAATCCACGAGCACATCCTGTTGTATGGCGACATC
AGAAAGAAGCAGAAAATTACGATCGCCGGCCAAGAGATGGAGGTTGAGACACTGGTGGCTGAAGAGGAGG
ACGCGGCCGCCGTGAGCAAGGGCGAGGAGCTGTTCACCGGGGTGGTGCCCATCCTGGTCGAGCTGGACGG
CGACGTAAACGGCCACAAGTTCAGCGTGTCCGGCGAGGGCGAGGGCGATGCCACCTACGGCAAGCTGACC
CTGAAGTTCATCTGCACCACCGGCAAGCTGCCCGTGCCCTGGCCCACCCTCGTGACCACCTTCGGCTACG
GCCTGCAGTGCTTCGCCCGCTACCCCGACCACATGAAGCAGCACGACTTCTTCAAGTCCGCCATGCCCGA
AGGCTACGTCCAGGAGCGCACCATCTTCTTCAAGGACGACGGCAACTACAAGACCCGCGCCGAGGTGAAG
TTCGAGGGCGACACCCTGGTGAACCGCATCGAGCTGAAGGGCATCGACTTCAAGGAGGACGGCAACATCC
TGGGGCACAAGCTGGAGTACAACTACAACAGCCACAACGTCTATATCATGGCCGACAAGCAGAAGAACGG
CATCAAGGTGAACTTCAAGATCCGCCACAACATCGAGGACGGCAGCGTGCAGCTCGCCGACCACTACCAG
CAGAACACCCCCATCGGCGACGGCCCCGTGCTGCTGCCCGACAACCACTACCTGAGCTACCAGTCCGCCC
TGAGCAAAGACCCCAACGAGAAGCGCGATCACATGGTCCTGCTGGAGTTCGTGACCGCCGCCGGGATCAC
TCTCGGCATGGACGAGCTGTACAAGTAACATATGCTCTAGAGGGCCCGCGGTTCGAAGGTAAGCCTATCC
CTAACCCTCTCCTCGGTCTCGATTCTACGCGTACCGGTCATCATCACCATCACCATTGAGTTTAATTCGA
TATCAAGCTTATCGATAATCAACCTCTGGATTACAAAATTTGTGAAAGATTGACTGGTATTCTTAACTAT
GTTGCTCCTTTTACGCTATGTGGATACGCTGCTTTAATGCCTTTGTATCATGCTATTGCTTCCCGTATGG
CTTTCATTTTCTCCTCCTTGTATAAATCCTGGTTGCTGTCTCTTTATGAGGAGTTGTGGCCCGTTGTCAG
GCAACGTGGCGTGGTGTGCACTGTGTTTGCTGACGCAACCCCCACTGGTTGGGGCATTGCCACCACCTGT
CAGCTCCTTTCCGGGACTTTCGCTTTCCCCCTCCCTATTGCCACGGCGGAACTCATCGCCGCCTGCCTTG
CCCGCTGCTGGACAGGGGCTCGGCTGTTGGGCACTGACAATTCCGTGGTGTTGTCGGGGAAATCATCGTC
CTTTCCTTGGCTGCTCGCCTATGTTGCCACCTGGATTCTGCGCGGGACGTCCTTCTGCTACGTCCCTTCG
GCCCTCAATCCAGCGGACCTTCCTTCCCGCGGCCTGCTGCCGGCTCTGCGGCCTCTTCCGCGTCTTCGCC
TTCGCCCTCAGACGAGTCGGATCTCCCTTTGGGCCGCCTCCCCGCATCGATACCGAGCGCTGCTCGAGAG
ATCTACGGGTGGCATCCCTGTGACCCCTCCCCAGTGCCTCTCCTGGCCCTGGAAGTTGCCACTCCAGTGC
CCACCAGCCTTGTCCTAATAAAATTAAGTTGCATCATTTTGTCTGACTAGGTGTCCTTCTATAATATTAT
GGGGTGGAGGGGGGTGGTATGGAGCAAGGGGCAAGTTGGGAAGACAACCTGTAGGGCCTGCGGGGTCTAT
TGGGAACCAAGCTGGAGTGCAGTGGCACAATCTTGGCTCACTGCAATCTCCGCCTCCTGGGTTCAAGCGA
TTCTCCTGCCTCAGCCTCCCGAGTTGTTGGGATTCCAGGCATGCATGACCAGGCTCAGCTAATTTTTGTT
TTTTTGGTAGAGACGGGGTTTCACCATATTGGCCAGGCTGGTCTCCAACTCCTAATCTCAGGTGATCTAC
CCACCTTGGCCTCCCAAATTGCTGGGATTACAGGCGTGAACCACTGCTCCCTTCCCTGTCCTTCTGATTT
TGTAGGTAACCACGTGCGGACCGAGCGGCCGCAGGAACCCCTAGTGATGGAGTTGGCCACTCCCTCTCTG
CGCGCTCGCTCGCTCACTGAGGCCGGGCGACCAAAGGTCGCCCGACGCCCGGGCTTTGCCCGGGCGGCCT
CAGTGAGCGAGCGAGCGCGCAGCTGCCTGCAGGGGCGCCTGATGCGGTATTTTCTCCTTACGCATCTGTG
CGGTATTTCACACCGCATA
[95 nt withheld, positions 4360-4454]
T
[46 nt withheld, positions 4456-4501]
C
[141 nt withheld, positions 4503-4643]
CCTTTGACGTTGGAGTCCACGTTCTTTAATAGTGGACTCTTGTTCCAAACTGGAACAACACTCAACTCTA
TCTCGGGCTATTCTTTTGATTTATAAGGGATTTTGCCGATTTCGGTCTATTGGTTAAAAAATGAGCTGAT
TTAACAAAAATTTAACGCGAATTTTAACAAAATATTAACGTTTACAATTTTATGGTGCACTCTCAGTACA
ATCTGCTCTGATGCCGCATAGTTAAGCCAGCCCCGACACCCGCCAACACCCGCTGACGCGCCCTGACGGG
CTTGTCTGCTCCCGGCATCCGCTTACAGACAAGCTGTGACCGTCTCCGGGAGCTGCATGTGTCAGAGGTT
TTCACCGTCATCACCGAAACGCGCGAGACGAAAGGGCCTCGTGATACGCCTATTTTTATAGGTTAATGTC
ATGATAATAATGGTTTCTTAGACGTCAGGTGGCACTTTTCGGGGAAATGTGCGCGGAACCCCTATTTGTT
TATTTTTCTAAATACATTCAAATATGTATCCGCTCATGAGACAATAACCCTGATAAATGCTTCAATAATA
TTGAAAAAGGAAGAGTATGAGTATTCAACATTTCCGTGTCGCCCTTATTCCCTTTTTTGCGGCATTTTGC
CTTCCTGTTTTTGCTCACCCAGAAACGCTGGTGAAAGTAAAAGATGCTGAAGATCAGTTGGGTGCACGAG
TGGGTTACATCGAACTGGATCTCAACAGCGGTAAGATCCTTGAGAGTTTTCGCCCCGAAGAACGTTTTCC
AATGATGAGCACTTTTAAAGTTCTGCTATGTGGCGCGGTATTATCCCGTATTGACGCCGGGCAAGAGCAA
CTCGGTCGCCGCATACACTATTCTCAGAATGACTTGGTTGAGTACTCACCAGTCACAGAAAAGCATCTTA
CGGATGGCATGACAGTAAGAGAATTATGCAGTGCTGCCATAACCATGAGTGATAACACTGCGGCCAACTT
ACTTCTGACAACGATCGGAGGACCGAAGGAGCTAACCGCTTTTTTGCACAACATGGGGGATCATGTAACT
CGCCTTGATCGTTGGGAACCGGAGCTGAATGAAGCCATACCAAACGACGAGCGTGACACCACGATGCCTG
TAGCAATGGCAACAACGTTGCGCAAACTATTAACTGGCGAACTACTTACTCTAGCTTCCCGGCAACAATT
AATAGACTGGATGGAGGCGGATAAAGTTGCAGGACCACTTCTGCGCTCGGCCCTTCCGGCTGGCTGGTTT
ATTGCTGATAAATCTGGAGCCGGTGAGCGTGGGTCTCGCGGTATCATTGCAGCACTGGGGCCAGATGGTA
AGCCCTCCCGTATCGTAGTTATCTACACGACGGGGAGTCAGGCAACTATGGATGAACGAAATAGACAGAT
CGCTGAGATAGGTGCCTCACTGATTAAGCATTGGTAACTGTCAGACCAAGTTTACTCATATATACTTTAG
ATTGATTTAAAACTTCATTTTTAATTTAAAAGGATCTAGGTGAAGATCCTTTTTGATAATCTCATGACCA
AAATCCCTTAACGTGAGTTTTCGTTCCACTGAGCGTCAGACCCCGTAGAAAAGATCAAAGGATCTTCTTG
AGATCCTTTTTTTCTGCGCGTAATCTGCTGCTTGCAAACAAAAAAACCACCGCTACCAGCGGTGGTTTGT
TTGCCGGATCAAGAGCTACCAACTCTTTTTCCGAAGGTAACTGGCTTCAGCAGAGCGCAGATACCAAATA
CTGTTCTTCTAGTGTAGCCGTAGTTAGGCCACCACTTCAAGAACTCTGTAGCACCGCCTACATACCTCGC
TCTGCTAATCCTGTTACCAGTGGCTGCTGCCAGTGGCGATAAGTCGTGTCTTACCGGGTTGGACTCAAGA
CGATAGTTACCGGATAAGGCGCAGCGGTCGGGCTGAACGGGGGGTTCGTGCACACAGCCCAGCTTGGAGC
GAACGACCTACACCGAACTGAGATACCTACAGCGTGAGCTATGAGAAAGCGCCACGCTTCCCGAAGGGAG
AAAGGCGGACAGGTATCCGGTAAGCGGCAGGGTCGGAACAGGAGAGCGCACGAGGGAGCTTCCAGGGGGA
AACGCCTGGTATCTTTATAGTCCTGTCGGGTTTCGCCACCTCTGACTTGAGCGTCGATTTTTGTGATGCT
CGTCAGGGGGGCGGAGCCTATGGAAAAACGCCAGCAACGCGGCCTTTTTACGGTTCCTGGCCTTTTGCTG
GCCTTTTGCTCAC
